>Addgene plasmid #243783 | mGreenLantern-T OR (A AND S)-SpyTag | addgene full sequence | sequence record 486132 | Addgene NGS Result
TGGCGAATGGG
[124 nt withheld, positions 12-135]
C
[91 nt withheld, positions 137-227]
A
[49 nt withheld, positions 229-277]
CCTTTGACGTTGGAGTCCACGTTCTTT
[37 nt withheld, positions 305-341]
ACCCTATCTCGGTCTATTCTTTTGATTTATAAGGGATTTTGCCGATTTCGGCCTATTGGTTAAAAAATGA
GCTGATTTAACAAAAATTTAACGCGAATTTTAACAAAATATTAACGTTTACAATTTCAGGTGGCACTTTT
CGGGGAAATGTGCGCGGAACCCCTATTTGTTTATTTTTCTAAATACATTCAAATATGTATCCGCTCATGA
ATTAATTCTTAGAAAAACTCATCGAGCATCAAATGAAACTGCAATTTATTCATATCAGGATTATCAATAC
CATATTTTTGAAAAAGCCGTTTCTGTAATGAAGGAGAAAACTCACCGAGGCAGTTCCATAGGATGGCAAG
ATCCTGGTATCGGTCTGCGATTCCGACTCGTCCAACATCAATACAACCTATTAATTTCCCCTCGTCAAAA
ATAAGGTTATCAAGTGAGAAATCACCATGAGTGACGACTGAATCCGGTGAGAATGGCAAAAGTTTATGCA
TTTCTTTCCAGACTTGTTCAACAGGCCAGCCATTACGCTCGTCATCAAAATCACTCGCATCAACCAAACC
GTTATTCATTCGTGATTGCGCCTGAGCGAGACGAAATACGCGATCGCTGTTAAAAGGACAATTACAAACA
GGAATCGAATGCAACCGGCGCAGGAACACTGCCAGCGCATCAACAATATTTTCACCTGAATCAGGATATT
CTTCTAATACCTGGAATGCTGTTTTCCCGGGGATCGCAGTGGTGAGTAACCATGCATCATCAGGAGTACG
GATAAAATGCTTGATGGTCGGAAGAGGCATAAATTCCGTCAGCCAGTTTAGTCTGACCATCTCATCTGTA
ACATCATTGGCAACGCTACCTTTGCCATGTTTCAGAAACAACTCTGGCGCATCGGGCTTCCCATACAATC
GATAGATTGTCGCACCTGATTGCCCGACATTATCGCGAGCCCATTTATACCCATATAAATCAGCATCCAT
GTTGGAATTTAATCGCGGCCTAGAGCAAGACGTTTCCCGTTGAATATGGCTCATAACACCCCTTGTATTA
CTGTTTATGTAAGCAGACAGTTTTATTGTTCATGACCAAAATCCCTTAACGTGAGTTTTCGTTCCACTGA
GCGTCAGACCCCGTAGAAAAGATCAAAGGATCTTCTTGAGATCCTTTTTTTCTGCGCGTAATCTGCTGCT
TGCAAACAAAAAAACCACCGCTACCAGCGGTGGTTTGTTTGCCGGATCAAGAGCTACCAACTCTTTTTCC
GAAGGTAACTGGCTTCAGCAGAGCGCAGATACCAAATACTGTCCTTCTAGTGTAGCCGTAGTTAGGCCAC
CACTTCAAGAACTCTGTAGCACCGCCTACATACCTCGCTCTGCTAATCCTGTTACCAGTGGCTGCTGCCA
GTGGCGATAAGTCGTGTCTTACCGGGTTGGACTCAAGACGATAGTTACCGGATAAGGCGCAGCGGTCGGG
CTGAACGGGGGGTTCGTGCACACAGCCCAGCTTGGAGCGAACGACCTACACCGAACTGAGATACCTACAG
CGTGAGCTATGAGAAAGCGCCACGCTTCCCGAAGGGAGAAAGGCGGACAGGTATCCGGTAAGCGGCAGGG
TCGGAACAGGAGAGCGCACGAGGGAGCTTCCAGGGGGAAACGCCTGGTATCTTTATAGTCCTGTCGGGTT
TCGCCACCTCTGACTTGAGCGTCGATTTTTGTGATGCTCGTCAGGGGGGCGGAGCCTATGGAAAAACGCC
AGCAACGCGGCCTTTTTACGGTTCCTGGCCTTTTGCTGGCCTTTTGCTCACATGTTCTTTCCTGCGTTAT
CCCCTGATTCTGTGGATAACCGTATTACCGCCTTTGAGTGAGCTGATACCGCTCGCCGCAGCCGAACGAC
CGAGCGCAGCGAGTCAGTGAGCGAGGAAGCGGAAGAGCGCCTGATGCGGTATTTTCTCCTTACGCATCTG
TGCGGTATTTCACACCGCATATATGGTGCACTCTCAGTACAATCTGCTCTGATGCCGCATAGTTAAGCCA
GTATACACTCCGCTATCGCTACGTGACTGGGTCATGGCTGCGCCCCGACACCCGCCAACACCCGCTGACG
CGCCCTGACGGGCTTGTCTGCTCCCGGCATCCGCTTACAGACAAGCTGTGACCGTCTCCGGGAGCTGCAT
GTGTCAGAGGTTTTCACCGTCATCACCGAAACGCGCGAGGCAGCTGCGGTAAAGCTCATCAGCGTGGTCG
TGAAGCGATTCACAGATGTCTGCCTGTTCATCCGCGTCCAGCTCGTTGAGTTTCTCCAGAAGCGTTAATG
TCTGGCTTCTGATAAAGCGGGCCATGTTAAGGGCGGTTTTTTCCTGTTTGGTCACTGATGCCTCCGTGTA
AGGGGGATTTCTGTTCATGGGGGTAATGATACCGATGAAACGAGAGAGGATGCTCACGATACGGGTTACT
GATGATGAACATGCCCGGTTACTGGAACGTTGTGAGGGTAAACAACTGGCGGTATGGATGCGGCGGGACC
AGAGAAAAATCACTCAGGGTCAATGCCAGCGCTTCGTTAATACAGATGTAGGTGTTCCACAGGGTAGCCA
GCAGCATCCTGCGATGCAGATCCGGAACATAATGGTGCAGGGCGCTGACTTCCGCGTTTCCAGACTTTAC
GAAACACGGAAACCGAAGACCATTCATGTTGTTGCTCAGGTCGCAGACGTTTTGCAGCAGCAGTCGCTTC
ACGTTCGCTCGCGTATCGGTGATTCATTCTGCTAACCAGTAAGGCAACCCCGCCAGCCTAGCCGGGTCCT
CAACGACAGGAGCACGATCATGCGCACCCGTGGGGCCGCCATGCCGGCGATAATGGCCTGCTTCTCGCCG
AAACGTTTGGTGGCGGGACCAGTGACGAAGGCTTGAGCGAGGGCGTGCAAGATTCCGAATACCGCAAGCG
ACAGGCCGATCATCGTCGCGCTCCAGCGAAAGCGGTCCTCGCCGAAAATGACCCAGAGCGCTGCCGGCAC
CTGTCCTACGAGTTGCATGATAAAGAAGACAGTCATAAGTGCGGCGACGATAGTCATGCCCCGCGCCCAC
CGGAAGGAGCTGACTGGGTTGAAGGCTCTCAAGGGCATCGGTCGAGATCCCGGTGCCTAATGAGTGAGCT
AACTTACATTAATTGCGTTGCGCTCACTGCCCGCTTTCCAGTCGGGAAACCTGTCGTGCCAGCTGCATTA
ATGAATCGGCCAACGCGCGGGGAGAGGCGGTTTGCGTATTGGGCGCCAGGGTGGTTTTTCTTTTCACCAG
TGAGACGGGCAACAGCTGATTGCCCTTCACCGCCTGGCCCTGAGAGAGTTGCAGCAAGCGGTCCACGCTG
GTTTGCCCCAGCAGGCGAAAATCCTGTTTGATGGTGGTTAACGGCGGGATATAACATGAGCTGTCTTCGG
TATCGTCGTATCCCACTACCGAGATGTCCGCACCAACGCGCAGCCCGGACTCGGTAATGGCGCGCATTGC
GCCCAGCGCCATCTGATCGTTGGCAACCAGCATCGCAGTGGGAACGATGCCCTCATTCAGCATTTGCATG
GTTTGTTGAAAACCGGACATGGCACTCCAGTCGCCTTCCCGTTCCGCTATCGGCTGAATTTGATTGCGAG
TGAGATATTTATGCCAGCCAGCCAGACGCAGACGCGCCGAGACAGAACTTAATGGGCCCGCTAACAGCGC
GATTTGCTGGTGACCCAATGCGACCAGATGCTCCACGCCCAGTCGCGTACCGTCTTCATGGGAGAAAATA
ATACTGTTGATGGGTGTCTGGTCAGAGACATCAAGAAATAACGCCGGAACATTAGTGCAGGCAGCTTCCA
CAGCAATGGCATCCTGGTCATCCAGCGGATAGTTAATGATCAGCCCACTGACGCGTTGCGCGAGAAGATT
GTGCACCGCCGCTTTACAGGCTTCGACGCCGCTTCGTTCTACCATCGACACCACCACGCTGGCACCCAGT
TGATCGGCGCGAGATTTAATCGCCGCGACAATTTGCGACGGCGCGTGCAGGGCCAGACTGGAGGTGGCAA
CGCCAATCAGCAACGACTGTTTGCCCGCCAGTTGTTGTGCCACGCGGTTGGGAATGTAATTCAGCTCCGC
CATCGCCGCTTCCACTTTTTCCCGCGTTTTCGCAGAAACGTGGCTGGCCTGGTTCACCACGCGGGAAACG
GTCTGATAAGAGACACCGGCATACTCTGCGACATCGTATAACGTTACTGGTTTCACATTCACCACCCTGA
ATTGACTCTCTTCCGGGCGCTATCATGCCATACCGCGAAAGGTTTTGCGCCATTCGATGGTGTCCGGGAT
CTCGACGCTCTCCCTTATGCGACTCCTGCATTAGGAAGCAGCCCAGTAGTAGGTTGAGGCCGTTGAGCAC
CGCCGCCGCAAGGAATGGTGCATGCAAGGAGATGGCGCCCAACAGTCCCCCGGCCACGGGGCCTGCCACC
ATACCCACGCCGAAACAAGCGCTCATGAGCCCGAAGTGGCGAGCCCGATCTTCCCCATCGGTGATGTCGG
CGATATAGGCGCCAGCAACCGCACCTGTGGCGCCGGTGATGCCGGCCACGATGCGTCCGGCGTAGAGGAT
CGAGATCGATCTCGATCCCGCGAAATTAATACGACTCACTATAGGGGAATTGTGAGCGGATAACAATTCC
CCTCTAGAAATAATTTTGTTTAACTTTAAGAAGGAGATATACATATGGGATCAAGTAAACTAGGGGATAT
AGAATTCATTAAAGTTAACAAAGGTGGCTCCGGCGGTTCAGGTGGCTCGCTGGCGGAAACCGGCGGCGGT
TCCGGCGGTTCTGGCGGGTCTATGGTCAGCAAGGGCGAGGAACTCTTCACCGGTGTGGTGCCAATCTTGG
TGGAACTGGATGGCGACGTTAATGGTCACAAGTTCAGCGTTCGCGGTGAGGGTGAGGGTGACGCGACCAA
CGGCAAGCTTACCCTGAAGTTCATCTGCACCACCGGTAAATTACCGGTTCCGTGGCCGACGTTGGTTACA
ACCCTCGGTTACGGCGTAGCATGTTTTGCGCGTTATCCAGACCACATGAAACAGCACGATTTCTTTAAGT
CTGCTATGCCGGAGGGTTATGTTCAAGAGCGCACCATTTCGTTCAAGGATGATGGCACGTACAAGACTCG
CGCAGAAGTGAAATTCGAGGGCGACACCCTGGTGAACCGTATCGTGCTGAAGGGTATCGACTTCAAAGAG
GACGGAAACATTCTGGGCCACAAACTGGAATATAACTTTAACAGCCACAAGGTGTATATCACCGCGGATA
AACAAAAGAACGGCATCAAAGCTAATTTTAAAACGCGTCATAACGTGGAAGACGGCGGCGTGCAACTGGC
CGACCATTACCAGCAGAATACCCCGATCGGCGACGGTCCGGTGTTGCTGCCGGATAATCACTACCTGAGC
CATCAGAGCAAGTTGTCCAAGGACCCGAATGAAAAACGTGATCACATGGTGTTAAAAGAACGTGTTACTG
CGGCAGGTATCACCCATGACATGGATGAACTGTACAAGGGTGGTTCCGGTGGTAGCGGCGGTAGCCTGCC
GGAGAGCGGTGGCGGTTCTGGCGGTTCAGGTGGTAGCAAGCCGCTGCGTGGTGCCGTTTTTAGCCTGCAG
AAACAACATCCGGACTATCCCGACATCTATGGTGCGATTGATCAGAACGGCACCTACCAAAATGTTCGCA
CCGGTGAAGACGGTAAGTTGACCTTTAAAAATCTGAGCGATGGTAAATACCGTCTGTTTGAGAACTCGGA
GCCGGCTGGTTACAAGCCGGTCCAGAACAAGCCGATTGTCGCGTTTCAGATTGTCAACGGTGAGGTTAGA
GATGTAACCAGCATTGTTCCGCAGGATATCCCGGCGACGTACGAATTTACCAATGGTAAGCACTACATTA
CGAACGAACCGATCCCGCCTAAAGGCGGCTCCGGGGGCAGCGGCGGTAGCGAGAACTTGTATTTCCAAAG
CGGCGGCTCCGGAGGCAGTGGTGGCAGTGCGCATATTGTTATGGTTGATGCCTATAAGCCGACCAAAGGC
GGTTCTGGTGGTTCGGGTGGTTCCCTCGAGCACCACCACCACCACCACTGAGATCCGGCTGCTAACAAAG
CCCGAAAGGAAGCTGAGTTGGCTGCTGCCACCGCTGAGCAATAACTAGCATAACCCCTTGGGGCCTCTAA
ACGGGTCTTGAGGGGTTTTTTGCTGAAAGGAGGAACTATATCCGGAT
Features (pLannotate 1.2.2; 19 found; start..end, strand, type, name):
     12..467     +  rep_origin     f1 ori (sequence partly withheld): f1 bacteriophage origin of replication; arrow indicates direction of (+) strand synthesis
    494..551     +  promoter       AmpR promoter (fragment): bla
    560..1375    -  CDS            KanR: aminoglycoside phosphotransferase; aph(3')-Ia; confers resistance to kanamycin in bacteria or G418 (Geneticin®) in eukaryotes
   1497..2085    +  rep_origin     ori: high-copy-number ColE1/pMB1/pBR322/pUC origin of replication
   2271..2413    -  misc_feature   bom: basis of mobility region from pBR322
   2515..2706    -  CDS            rop: Rop protein, which maintains plasmids at low copy number; rop
   2723..3103    +  CDS            YPB1_ECOLX: Protein predicted: Swiss-Prot protein existence level 4. From Escherichia coli.
   3175..3466    -  CDS            TcR (fragment): tetracycline efflux protein; tet; confers resistance to tetracycline
   3481..3502    -  protein_bind   CAP binding site: CAP binding activates transcription in the presence of cAMP. E. coli catabolite activator protein
   3515..4597    -  CDS            lacI: lac repressor; lacI; The lac repressor binds to the lac operator to inhibit transcription in E. coli. This inhibition can be relieved by adding lactose or isopropyl-β-D-thiogalactopyranoside (IPTG).
   4598..4675    -  promoter       lacI promoter: lacI
   4683..4962    -  CDS            TcR (fragment): tetracycline efflux protein; tet; confers resistance to tetracycline
   4988..5006    +  promoter       T7 promoter: promoter for bacteriophage T7 RNA polymerase
   5007..5031    +  protein_bind   lac operator: The lac repressor binds to the lac operator to inhibit transcription in E. coli. This inhibition can be relieved by adding lactose or isopropyl-β-D-thiogalactopyranoside (IPTG). lac repressor encoded by lacI
   5046..5068    +  RBS            RBS: efficient ribosome binding site from bacteriophage T7 gene 10 (Olins and Rangwala, 1989)
   5193..5909    +  CDS            mClover1.5: mClover1.5 is a fluorescent protein published in 2016, derived from Aequorea victoria. It is reported to be a monomer.
   6462..6479    +  CDS            9xHis (fragment): 9xHis affinity tag
   6489..6538    +  CDS            SET1 (fragment): solubility-enhancement tag derived from T7 phage gene 10B
   6546..6593    +  terminator     T7 terminator: transcription terminator for bacteriophage T7 RNA polymerase
