[The description below was written by a language model from this plasmid's Addgene catalogue record and pLannotate feature annotations shown in this document.]
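Description:
mGreenLantern-T OR (A AND S)-SpyTag is a bacterial expression plasmid built on the pET-29b(+) backbone, about 6.6 kb in the sequenced record. It is maintained in E. coli through a ColE1/pBR322-type origin with the bom and rop elements, selected with kanamycin via an aminoglycoside phosphotransferase gene, and also carries an f1 phage origin. The catalogue lists it as high copy, although the annotated rop gene normally moderates copy number. Expression follows the standard pET design. A T7 promoter with an adjacent lac operator, the T7 gene 10 ribosome binding site and a T7 terminator flank the open reading frame. A plasmid-borne lacI gene supplies repressor, so transcription is IPTG-inducible in hosts that provide T7 RNA polymerase.

The payload is a synthetic multidomain fusion. According to the depositor's description it runs from the N terminus through SnoopTag, a recognition site for sortase eSrtA(2A9), mGreenLantern, a recognition site for sortase eSrtA(4S9), SnoopCatcher, a TEV protease site, SpyTag and a C-terminal 6xHis tag, with repeated GGS linkers between modules. The automated annotation labels the fluorescent protein as mClover1.5, a close sequence relative, and does not detect the tags, catcher or cleavage sites. The "9xHis fragment" call corresponds to the 6xHis tag, and the short SET1 and TcR fragment hits are probably backbone-derived matches.

SnoopTag and SnoopCatcher presumably ligate within the molecule, closing a loop around mGreenLantern, while SpyTag anchors the protein to a material. The stated purpose is Boolean-gated release: the fluorescent cargo is freed by TEV cleavage alone, or only by the combined action of both sortases. This gives a T OR (A AND S) response for programmable protein presentation from biomaterials.
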