Addgene plasmid #243783: mGreenLantern-T OR (A AND S)-SpyTag
Purpose: Expresses multifunctional construct enabling the OR(AND)-gated release of mGreenLantern from materials in response to TEV OR (sortase eSrtA(2A9) AND sortase eSrtA(4S9) ) treatment. Contains a SpyTag for material tethering.
Depositing lab: Cole DeForest. Depositing organization: University of Washington. Publication: Boolean logic-gated protein presentation through autonomously compiled molecular topology. Gharios R, Ross ML, Li A, Kottantharayil SP, Hoye J, DeForest CA. Nat Chem Biol. 2025 Oct 9. doi: 10.1038/s41589-025-02037-5. PubMed 41068299.
Backbone
  Vector backbone: pET 29b (+)
  Vector type: Bacterial Expression
Growth in bacteria
  Bacterial resistance: Kanamycin, 50 μg/mL
  Growth temperature: 37°C
  Growth strain: DH5alpha
  Copy number: High Copy
Gene/Insert
  Gene/Insert name: mGreenLantern
  Species: Synthetic
  Tag / fusion protein: 6x His tag (C terminal on insert)
  Cloning method: Restriction Enzyme; 5′ cloning site Unknown (unknown if destroyed)
Terms and licenses: Academic/Nonprofit Terms; Industry Terms: Not Available to Industry
Depositor comments: MGSS-SnoopTag-GGS(x3)-2A9c-GGS(x3)-mGreenLantern-GGS(x3)-4S9c-GGS(x3)-SnoopCatcher- GGS(x3)-TEVc-GGS(x3)-SpyTag-GGS(x3)LE-6xHis
How to cite: mGreenLantern-T OR (A AND S)-SpyTag was a gift from Cole DeForest (Addgene plasmid # 243783 ; http://n2t.net/addgene:243783 ; RRID:Addgene_243783)
